>Addgene plasmid #222996 | pCMV-PE7-P2A-GFP | addgene full sequence | sequence record 442553 | Addgene NGS Result
GACATTGATTATTGACTAGTTATTAATAGTAATCAATTACGGGGTCATTAGTTCATAGCCCATATATGGA
GTTCCGCGTTACATAACTTACGGTAAATGGCCCGCCTGGCTGACCGCCCAACGACCCCCGCCCATTGACG
TCAATAATGACGTATGTTCCCATAGTAACGCCAATAGGGACTTTCCATTGACGTCAATGGGTGGAGTATT
TACGGTAAACTGCCCACTTGGCAGTACATCAAGTGTATCATATGCCAAGTACGCCCCCTATTGACGTCAA
TGACGGTAAATGGCCCGCCTGGCATTATGCCCAGTACATGACCTTATGGGACTTTCCTACTTGGCAGTAC
ATCTACGTATTAGTCATCGCTATTACCATGGTGATGCGGTTTTGGCAGTACATCAATGGGCGTGGATAGC
GGTTTGACTCACGGGGATTTCCAAGTCTCCACCCCATTGACGTCAATGGGAGTTTGTTTTGGCACCAAAA
TCAACGGGACTTTCCAAAATGTCGTAACAACTCCGCCCCATTGACGCAAATGGGCGGTAGGCGTGTACGG
TGGGAGGTCTATATAAGCAGAGCTGGTTTAGTGAACCGTCAGATCCGCTAGAGATCCGCGGCCGCTAATA
CGACTCACTATAGGGAGAGCCGCCACCATGAAACGGACAGCCGACGGAAGCGAGTTCGAGTCACCAAAGA
AGAAGCGGAAAGTCGACAAGAAGTACAGCATCGGCCTGGACATCGGCACCAACTCTGTGGGCTGGGCCGT
GATCACCGACGAGTACAAGGTGCCCAGCAAGAAATTCAAGGTGCTGGGCAACACCGACCGGCACAGCATC
AAGAAGAACCTGATCGGAGCCCTGCTGTTCGACAGCGGCGAAACAGCCGAGGCCACCCGGCTGAAGAGAA
CCGCCAGAAGAAGATACACCAGACGGAAGAACCGGATCTGCTATCTGCAAGAGATCTTCAGCAACGAGAT
GGCCAAGGTGGACGACAGCTTCTTCCACAGACTGGAAGAGTCCTTCCTGGTGGAAGAGGATAAGAAGCAC
GAGCGGCACCCCATCTTCGGCAACATCGTGGACGAGGTGGCCTACCACGAGAAGTACCCCACCATCTACC
ACCTGAGAAAGAAACTGGTGGACAGCACCGACAAGGCCGACCTGCGGCTGATCTATCTGGCCCTGGCCCA
CATGATCAAGTTCCGGGGCCACTTCCTGATCGAGGGCGACCTGAACCCCGACAACAGCGACGTGGACAAG
CTGTTCATCCAGCTGGTGCAGACCTACAACCAGCTGTTCGAGGAAAACCCCATCAACGCCAGCGGCGTGG
ACGCCAAGGCCATCCTGTCTGCCAGACTGAGCAAGAGCAGAAAGCTGGAAAATCTGATCGCCCAGCTGCC
CGGCGAGAAGAAGAATGGCCTGTTCGGAAACCTGATTGCCCTGAGCCTGGGCCTGACCCCCAACTTCAAG
AGCAACTTCGACCTGGCCGAGGATGCCAAACTGCAGCTGAGCAAGGACACCTACGACGACGACCTGGACA
ACCTGCTGGCCCAGATCGGCGACCAGTACGCCGACCTGTTTCTGGCCGCCAAGAACCTGTCCGACGCCAT
CCTGCTGAGCGACATCCTGAGAGTGAACACCGAGATCACCAAGGCCCCCCTGAGCGCCTCTATGATCAAG
AGATACGACGAGCACCACCAGGACCTGACCCTGCTGAAAGCTCTCGTGCGGCAGCAGCTGCCTGAGAAGT
ACAAAGAGATTTTCTTCGACCAGAGCAAGAACGGCTACGCCGGCTACATTGACGGCGGAGCCAGCCAGGA
AGAGTTCTACAAGTTCATCAAGCCCATCCTGGAAAAGATGGACGGCACCGAGGAACTGCTCGTGAAGCTG
AAGAGAGAGGACCTGCTGCGGAAGCAGCGGACCTTCGACAACGGCAGCATCCCCCACCAGATCCACCTGG
GAGAGCTGCACGCCATTCTGCGGCGGCAGGAAGATTTTTACCCATTCCTGAAGGACAACCGGGAAAAGAT
CGAGAAGATCCTGACCTTCCGCATCCCCTACTACGTGGGCCCTCTGGCCAGGGGAAACAGCAGATTCGCC
TGGATGACCAGAAAGAGCGAGGAAACCATCACCCCCTGGAACTTCGAGGAAGTGGTGGACAAGGGCGCTT
CCGCCCAGAGCTTCATCGAGCGGATGACCAACTTCGATAAGAACCTGCCCAACGAGAAGGTGCTGCCCAA
GCACAGCCTGCTGTACGAGTACTTCACCGTGTATAACGAGCTGACCAAAGTGAAATACGTGACCGAGGGA
ATGAGAAAGCCCGCCTTCCTGAGCGGCGAGCAGAAAAAGGCCATCGTGGACCTGCTGTTCAAGACCAACC
GGAAAGTGACCGTGAAGCAGCTGAAAGAGGACTACTTCAAGAAAATCGAGTGCTTCGACTCCGTGGAAAT
CTCCGGCGTGGAAGATCGGTTCAACGCCTCCCTGGGCACATACCACGATCTGCTGAAAATTATCAAGGAC
AAGGACTTCCTGGACAATGAGGAAAACGAGGACATTCTGGAAGATATCGTGCTGACCCTGACACTGTTTG
AGGACAGAGAGATGATCGAGGAACGGCTGAAAACCTATGCCCACCTGTTCGACGACAAAGTGATGAAGCA
GCTGAAGCGGCGGAGATACACCGGCTGGGGCAGGCTGAGCCGGAAGCTGATCAACGGCATCCGGGACAAG
CAGTCCGGCAAGACAATCCTGGATTTCCTGAAGTCCGACGGCTTCGCCAACAGAAACTTCATGCAGCTGA
TCCACGACGACAGCCTGACCTTTAAAGAGGACATCCAGAAAGCCCAGGTGTCCGGCCAGGGCGATAGCCT
GCACGAGCACATTGCCAATCTGGCCGGCAGCCCCGCCATTAAGAAGGGCATCCTGCAGACAGTGAAGGTG
GTGGACGAGCTCGTGAAAGTGATGGGCCGGCACAAGCCCGAGAACATCGTGATCGAAATGGCCAGAGAGA
ACCAGACCACCCAGAAGGGACAGAAGAACAGCCGCGAGAGAATGAAGCGGATCGAAGAGGGCATCAAAGA
GCTGGGCAGCCAGATCCTGAAAGAACACCCCGTGGAAAACACCCAGCTGCAGAACGAGAAGCTGTACCTG
TACTACCTGCAGAATGGGCGGGATATGTACGTGGACCAGGAACTGGACATCAACCGGCTGTCCGACTACG
ATGTGGACGCTATCGTGCCTCAGAGCTTTCTGAAGGACGACTCCATCGACAACAAGGTGCTGACCAGAAG
CGACAAGAACCGGGGCAAGAGCGACAACGTGCCCTCCGAAGAGGTCGTGAAGAAGATGAAGAACTACTGG
CGGCAGCTGCTGAACGCCAAGCTGATTACCCAGAGAAAGTTCGACAATCTGACCAAGGCCGAGAGAGGCG
GCCTGAGCGAACTGGATAAGGCCGGCTTCATCAAGAGACAGCTGGTGGAAACCCGGCAGATCACAAAGCA
CGTGGCACAGATCCTGGACTCCCGGATGAACACTAAGTACGACGAGAATGACAAGCTGATCCGGGAAGTG
AAAGTGATCACCCTGAAGTCCAAGCTGGTGTCCGATTTCCGGAAGGATTTCCAGTTTTACAAAGTGCGCG
AGATCAACAACTACCACCACGCCCACGACGCCTACCTGAACGCCGTCGTGGGAACCGCCCTGATCAAAAA
GTACCCTAAGCTGGAAAGCGAGTTCGTGTACGGCGACTACAAGGTGTACGACGTGCGGAAGATGATCGCC
AAGAGCGAGCAGGAAATCGGCAAGGCTACCGCCAAGTACTTCTTCTACAGCAACATCATGAACTTTTTCA
AGACCGAGATTACCCTGGCCAACGGCGAGATCCGGAAGCGGCCTCTGATCGAGACAAACGGCGAAACCGG
GGAGATCGTGTGGGATAAGGGCCGGGATTTTGCCACCGTGCGGAAAGTGCTGAGCATGCCCCAAGTGAAT
ATCGTGAAAAAGACCGAGGTGCAGACAGGCGGCTTCAGCAAAGAGTCTATCCTGCCCAAGAGGAACAGCG
ATAAGCTGATCGCCAGAAAGAAGGACTGGGACCCTAAGAAGTACGGCGGCTTCGACAGCCCCACCGTGGC
CTATTCTGTGCTGGTGGTGGCCAAAGTGGAAAAGGGCAAGTCCAAGAAACTGAAGAGTGTGAAAGAGCTG
CTGGGGATCACCATCATGGAAAGAAGCAGCTTCGAGAAGAATCCCATCGACTTTCTGGAAGCCAAGGGCT
ACAAAGAAGTGAAAAAGGACCTGATCATCAAGCTGCCTAAGTACTCCCTGTTCGAGCTGGAAAACGGCCG
GAAGAGAATGCTGGCCTCTGCCGGCGAACTGCAGAAGGGAAACGAACTGGCCCTGCCCTCCAAATATGTG
AACTTCCTGTACCTGGCCAGCCACTATGAGAAGCTGAAGGGCTCCCCCGAGGATAATGAGCAGAAACAGC
TGTTTGTGGAACAGCACAAGCACTACCTGGACGAGATCATCGAGCAGATCAGCGAGTTCTCCAAGAGAGT
GATCCTGGCCGACGCTAATCTGGACAAAGTGCTGTCCGCCTACAACAAGCACCGGGATAAGCCCATCAGA
GAGCAGGCCGAGAATATCATCCACCTGTTTACCCTGACCAATCTGGGAGCCCCTGCCGCCTTCAAGTACT
TTGACACCACCATCGACCGGAAGAGGTACACCAGCACCAAAGAGGTGCTGGACGCCACCCTGATCCACCA
GAGCATCACCGGCCTGTACGAGACACGGATCGACCTGTCTCAGCTGGGAGGTGACTCCGGCGGAAGCTCT
GGTGGCAGCAAGCGGACCGCCGACGGCTCTGAATTCGAGAGCCCTAAGAAGAAAAGAAAGGTGAGCGGAG
GCTCTAGCGGCGGAAGCACCCTGAACATTGAAGACGAGTATAGACTGCATGAAACAAGCAAGGAACCCGA
CGTGTCCCTGGGCTCCACCTGGCTGTCCGACTTTCCCCAGGCCTGGGCCGAGACAGGAGGAATGGGCCTG
GCCGTGCGGCAGGCACCCCTGATCATCCCTCTGAAGGCCACCTCTACACCCGTGAGCATCAAGCAGTACC
CTATGTCTCAGGAGGCCAGACTGGGCATCAAGCCTCACATCCAGAGGCTGCTGGACCAGGGCATCCTGGT
GCCATGCCAGAGCCCCTGGAACACACCACTGCTGCCCGTGAAGAAGCCAGGCACCAATGACTATAGACCC
GTGCAGGATCTGAGAGAGGTGAACAAGAGGGTGGAGGATATCCACCCCACCGTGCCCAACCCTTACAATC
TGCTGTCCGGCCTGCCCCCTTCTCACCAGTGGTATACAGTGCTGGACCTGAAGGATGCCTTCTTTTGTCT
GAGACTGCACCCTACCAGCCAGCCACTGTTCGCCTTTGAGTGGAGGGACCCTGAGATGGGCATCTCTGGC
CAGCTGACCTGGACACGCCTGCCTCAGGGCTTCAAGAATAGCCCAACACTGTTTAACGAGGCCCTGCACC
GCGACCTGGCAGATTTCCGGATCCAGCACCCAGATCTGATCCTGCTGCAGTACGTGGACGATCTGCTGCT
GGCCGCCACCAGCGAGCTGGATTGCCAGCAGGGAACACGCGCCCTGCTGCAGACCCTGGGAAACCTGGGA
TATAGGGCATCCGCCAAGAAGGCCCAGATCTGTCAGAAGCAGGTGAAGTACCTGGGCTATCTGCTGAAGG
AGGGCCAGAGATGGCTGACAGAGGCCAGGAAGGAGACAGTGATGGGCCAGCCAACACCCAAGACCCCAAG
ACAGCTGAGGGAGTTCCTGGGCAAAGCAGGATTTTGCAGGCTGTTCATCCCAGGATTCGCAGAGATGGCA
GCACCTCTGTACCCACTGACCAAGCCGGGCACCCTGTTTAATTGGGGCCCTGACCAGCAGAAGGCCTATC
AGGAGATCAAGCAGGCCCTGCTGACAGCACCAGCCCTGGGCCTGCCAGACCTGACCAAGCCTTTCGAGCT
GTTTGTGGATGAGAAGCAGGGCTACGCCAAGGGCGTGCTGACCCAGAAGCTGGGACCATGGAGACGGCCC
GTGGCCTATCTGTCCAAGAAGCTGGACCCAGTGGCAGCAGGATGGCCACCATGCCTGAGGATGGTGGCAG
CAATCGCCGTGCTGACAAAGGATGCCGGCAAGCTGACCATGGGACAGCCACTGGTCATCCTGGCACCACA
CGCAGTGGAGGCCCTGGTGAAGCAGCCTCCAGATCGCTGGCTGTCTAACGCCCGGATGACACACTACCAG
GCCCTGCTGCTGGACACCGATCGCGTGCAGTTTGGCCCTGTGGTGGCCCTGAATCCAGCCACCCTGCTGC
CTCTGCCAGAGGAGGGCCTGCAGCACAACTGTCTGGACATCCTGGCAGAGGCACACGGAACAAGGCCAGA
CCTGACCGATCAGCCCCTGCCTGACGCCGATCACACATGGTATACCGATGGAAGCTCCCTGCTGCAGGAG
GGCCAGAGGAAGGCAGGAGCAGCAGTGACCACAGAGACAGAAGTGATCTGGGCCAAGGCCCTGCCAGCAG
GCACATCCGCCCAGCGGGCCGAGCTGATCGCCCTGACCCAGGCCCTGAAGATGGCCGAGGGCAAGAAGCT
GAACGTGTACACAGACTCCAGATATGCCTTCGCCACCGCACACATCCACGGAGAGATCTACAGGCGCCGG
GGCTGGCTGACCTCTGAGGGCAAGGAGATCAAGAACAAGGATGAGATCCTGGCCCTGCTGAAGGCCCTGT
TTCTGCCCAAGCGGCTGAGCATCATCCACTGTCCTGGACACCAGAAGGGACACTCCGCCGAGGCAAGGGG
CAATCGGATGGCCGACCAGGCCGCCAGAAAGGCTGCTATTACTGAAACTCCCGACACTTCCACTCTGCTG
ATTGAAAACTCCTCCCCTTCCGGAGGATCTAGCGGAGGCTCCTCTGGCTCTGAGACACCTGGCACAAGCG
AGAGCGCAACACCTGAAAGCAGCGGGGGCAGCAGCGGGGGGTCAATGGCTGAAAATGGTGATAATGAAAA
GATGGCTGCCCTGGAGGCCAAAATCTGTCATCAAATTGAGTATTATTTTGGCGACTTCAATTTGCCACGG
GACAAGTTTCTAAAGGAACAGATAAAACTGGATGAAGGCTGGGTACCTTTGGAGATAATGATAAAATTCA
ACAGGTTGAACCGTCTAACAACAGACTTTAATGTAATTGTGGAAGCATTGAGCAAATCCAAGGCAGAACT
CATGGAAATCAGTGAAGATAAAACTAAAATCAGAAGGTCTCCAAGCAAACCCCTACCTGAAGTGACTGAT
GAGTATAAAAATGATGTAAAAAACAGATCTGTTTATATTAAAGGCTTCCCAACTGATGCAACTCTTGATG
ACATAAAAGAATGGTTAGAAGATAAAGGTCAAGTACTAAATATTCAGATGAGAAGAACATTGCATAAAGC
ATTTAAGGGATCAATTTTTGTTGTGTTTGATAGCATTGAATCTGCTAAGAAATTTGTAGAGACCCCTGGC
CAGAAGTACAAAGAAACAGACCTGCTAATACTTTTCAAGGACGATTACTTTGCCAAAAAAAATGAATCTG
GCGGCTCAAAAAGAACCGCCGACGGCAGCGAATTCGAGTCTCCCAAGAAGAAGAGGAAAGTCGGCTCTGG
CCCTGCCGCTAAGAGAGTGAAGCTGGACGGATCCGGCGCAACAAACTTCTCTCTGCTGAAACAAGCCGGA
GATGTCGAAGAGAATCCTGGACCGATGGTGAGCAAGGGCGAGGAGCTGTTCACCGGGGTGGTGCCCATCC
TGGTCGAGCTGGACGGCGACGTAAACGGCCACAAGTTCAGCGTGTCCGGCGAGGGCGAGGGCGATGCCAC
CTACGGCAAGCTGACCCTGAAGTTCATCTGCACCACCGGCAAGCTGCCCGTGCCCTGGCCCACCCTCGTG
ACCACCCTGACCTATGGAGTGCAGTGCTTCAGCCGCTACCCCGACCACATGAAGCAGCACGACTTCTTCA
AGTCCGCCATGCCCGAAGGCTACGTCCAGGAGCGCACCATCTTCTTCAAGGACGACGGCAACTACAAGAC
CCGCGCCGAGGTGAAGTTCGAGGGCGACACCCTGGTGAACCGCATCGAGCTGAAGGGCATCGACTTCAAG
GAGGACGGCAACATCCTGGGGCACAAGCTGGAGTACAACTACAACAGCCACAACGTCTATATCATGGCCG
ACAAGCAGAAGAACGGCATCAAGGTGAACTTCAAGATCCGCCACAACATCGAGGACGGCAGCGTGCAGCT
CGCCGACCACTACCAGCAGAACACCCCCATCGGCGACGGCCCCGTGCTGCTGCCCGACAACCACTACCTG
AGCACCCAGTCCGCCCTGAGCAAAGACCCCAACGAGAAGCGCGATCACATGGTCCTGCTGGAGTTCGTGA
CCGCCGCCGGGATCACTCTCGGCATGGACGAGCTGTACAAGTAACCGGTCATCATCACCATCACCATTGA
GTTTAAACCCGCTGATCAGCCTCGACTGTGCCTTCTAGTTGCCAGCCATCTGTTGTTTGCCCCTCCCCCG
TGCCTTCCTTGACCCTGGAAGGTGCCACTCCCACTGTCCTTTCCTAATAAAATGAGAAAATTGCATCGCA
TTGTCTGAGTAGGTGTCATTCTATTCTGGGGGGTGGGGTGGGGCAGGACAGCAAGGGGGAGGATTGGGAA
GACAATAGCAGGCATGCTGGGGATGCGGTGGGCTCTATGGCTTCTGAGGCGGAAAGAACCAGCTGGGGCT
CGATACCGTCGACCTCTAGCTAGAGCTTGGCGTAATCATGGTCATAGCTGTTTCCTGTGTGAAATTGTTA
TCCGCTCACAATTCCACACAACATACGAGCCGGAAGCATAAAGTGTAAAGCCTAGGGTGCCTAATGAGTG
AGCTAACTCACATTAATTGCGTTGCGCTCACTGCCCGCTTTCCAGTCGGGAAACCTGTCGTGCCAGCTGC
ATTAATGAATCGGCCAACGCGCGGGGAGAGGCGGTTTGCGTATTGGGCGCTCTTCCGCTTCCTCGCTCAC
TGACTCGCTGCGCTCGGTCGTTCGGCTGCGGCGAGCGGTATCAGCTCACTCAAAGGCGGTAATACGGTTA
TCCACAGAATCAGGGGATAACGCAGGAAAGAACATGTGAGCAAAAGGCCAGCAAAAGGCCAGGAACCGTA
AAAAGGCCGCGTTGCTGGCGTTTTTCCATAGGCTCCGCCCCCCTGACGAGCATCACAAAAATCGACGCTC
AAGTCAGAGGTGGCGAAACCCGACAGGACTATAAAGATACCAGGCGTTTCCCCCTGGAAGCTCCCTCGTG
CGCTCTCCTGTTCCGACCCTGCCGCTTACCGGATACCTGTCCGCCTTTCTCCCTTCGGGAAGCGTGGCGC
TTTCTCATAGCTCACGCTGTAGGTATCTCAGTTCGGTGTAGGTCGTTCGCTCCAAGCTGGGCTGTGTGCA
CGAACCCCCCGTTCAGCCCGACCGCTGCGCCTTATCCGGTAACTATCGTCTTGAGTCCAACCCGGTAAGA
CACGACTTATCGCCACTGGCAGCAGCCACTGGTAACAGGATTAGCAGAGCGAGGTATGTAGGCGGTGCTA
CAGAGTTCTTGAAGTGGTGGCCTAACTACGGCTACACTAGAAGAACAGTATTTGGTATCTGCGCTCTGCT
GAAGCCAGTTACCTTCGGAAAAAGAGTTGGTAGCTCTTGATCCGGCAAACAAACCACCGCTGGTAGCGGT
GGTTTTTTTGTTTGCAAGCAGCAGATTACGCGCAGAAAAAAAGGATCTCAAGAAGATCCTTTGATCTTTT
CTACGGGGTCTGACACTCAGTGGAACGAAAACTCACGTTAAGGGATTTTGGTCATGAGATTATCAAAAAG
GATCTTCACCTAGATCCTTTTAAATTAAAAATGAAGTTTTAAATCAATCTAAAGTATATATGAGTAAACT
TGGTCTGACAGTTACCAATGCTTAATCAGTGAGGCACCTATCTCAGCGATCTGTCTATTTCGTTCATCCA
TAGTTGCCTGACTCCCCGTCGTGTAGATAACTACGATACGGGAGGGCTTACCATCTGGCCCCAGTGCTGC
AATGATACCGCGAGACCCACGCTCACCGGCTCCAGATTTATCAGCAATAAACCAGCCAGCCGGAAGGGCC
GAGCGCAGAAGTGGTCCTGCAACTTTATCCGCCTCCATCCAGTCTATTAATTGTTGCCGGGAAGCTAGAG
TAAGTAGTTCGCCAGTTAATAGTTTGCGCAACGTTGTTGCCATTGCTACAGGCATCGTGGTGTCACGCTC
GTCGTTTGGTATGGCTTCATTCAGCTCCGGTTCCCAACGATCAAGGCGAGTTACATGATCCCCCATGTTG
TGCAAAAAAGCGGTTAGCTCCTTCGGTCCTCCGATCGTTGTCAGAAGTAAGTTGGCCGCAGTGTTATCAC
TCATGGTTATGGCAGCACTGCATAATTCTCTTACTGTCATGCCATCCGTAAGATGCTTTTCTGTGACTGG
TGAGTACTCAACCAAGTCATTCTGAGAATAGTGTATGCGGCGACCGAGTTGCTCTTGCCCGGCGTCAATA
CGGGATAATACCGCGCCACATAGCAGAACTTTAAAAGTGCTCATCATTGGAAAACGTTCTTCGGGGCGAA
AACTCTCAAGGATCTTACCGCTGTTGAGATCCAGTTCGATGTAACCCACTCGTGCACCCAACTGATCTTC
AGCATCTTTTACTTTCACCAGCGTTTCTGGGTGAGCAAAAACAGGAAGGCAAAATGCCGCAAAAAAGGGA
ATAAGGGCGACACGGAAATGTTGAATACTCATACTCTTCCTTTTTCAATATTATTGAAGCATTTATCAGG
GTTATTGTCTCATGAGCGGATACATATTTGAATGTATTTAGAAAAATAAACAAATAGGGGTTCCGCGCAC
ATTTCCCCGAAAAGTGCCACCTGACGTCGACGGATCGGGAGATCGATCTCCCGATCCCCTAGGGTCGACT
CTCAGTACAATCTGCTCTGATGCCGCATAGTTAAGCCAGTATCTGCTCCCTGCTTGTGTGTTGGAGGTCG
CTGAGTAGTGCGCGAGCAAAATTTAAGCTACAACAAGGCAAGGCTTGACCGACAATTGCATGAAGAATCT
GCTTAGGGTTAGGCGTTTTGCGCTGCTTCGCGATGTACGGGCCAGATATACGCGTT
Features (pLannotate 1.2.2; 17 found; start..end, strand, type, name):
      1..380     +  enhancer       CMV enhancer: human cytomegalovirus immediate early enhancer
    381..584     +  promoter       CMV promoter: human cytomegalovirus (CMV) immediate early promoter
    626..644     +  promoter       T7 promoter: promoter for bacteriophage T7 RNA polymerase
    715..4816    +  CDS            dCas9 (fragment): catalytically dead mutant of the Cas9 endonuclease from the Streptococcus pyogenes Type II CRISPR/Cas system RNA-guided DNA-binding protein that lacks endonuclease activity due to the D10A mutation in the RuvC catalytic domain and the N863A mutation in the HNH catalytic domain
   4918..6948    +  CDS            gag-pol (fragment): POL_MLVMS - Experimental evidence at protein level: Swiss-Prot protein existence level 1. [Integrase]: Catalyzes viral DNA integration into the host chromosome, by performing a series of DNA cutting and joining reactions. This enzyme activity takes place after virion entry into a cell and reverse transcription of the RNA genome in dsDNA. The first step in the integration process is 3' processing. This step requires a complex comprising the viral genome, matrix protein and integrase. This complex is called the pre-integration complex (PIC). The integrase protein removes 2 nucleotides from each
   7045..7626    +  CDS            SSB (fragment): LA_HUMAN - Experimental evidence at protein level: Swiss-Prot protein existence level 1. Binds to the 3' poly(U) terminus of nascent RNA polymerase III transcripts, protecting them from exonuclease digestion and facilitating their folding and maturation (PubMed:3192525, PubMed:2470590). In case of Coxsackievirus B3 infection, binds to the viral internal ribosome entry site (IRES) and stimulates the IRES- mediated translation (PubMed:12384597). From Homo sapiens (Human).
   7795..8511    +  CDS            EGFP: EGFP is a basic (constitutively fluorescent) green fluorescent protein published in 1996, derived from Aequorea victoria. It is reported to be a rapidly-maturing weak dimer with moderate acid sensitivity.
   8566..8790    +  polyA_signal   bGH poly(A) signal: bovine growth hormone polyadenylation signal
   8794..8815    +  promoter       SV40 promoter (fragment): SV40 enhancer and early promoter
   8883..8905    -  protein_bind   lac operator (fragment): The lac repressor binds to the lac operator to inhibit transcription in E. coli. This inhibition can be relieved by adding lactose or isopropyl-β-D-thiogalactopyranoside (IPTG). lac repressor encoded by lacI
   8909..8939    -  promoter       lac promoter: promoter for the E. coli lac operon
   8954..8975    -  protein_bind   CAP binding site: CAP binding activates transcription in the presence of cAMP. E. coli catabolite activator protein
   8988..9080    -  CDS            lacI (fragment): lac repressor; lacI; The lac repressor binds to the lac operator to inhibit transcription in E. coli. This inhibition can be relieved by adding lactose or isopropyl-β-D-thiogalactopyranoside (IPTG).
   9263..9851    -  rep_origin     ori: high-copy-number ColE1/pMB1/pBR322/pUC origin of replication
  10022..10882   -  CDS            AmpR: β-lactamase; bla; confers resistance to ampicillin, carbenicillin, and related antibiotics
  10883..10987   -  promoter       AmpR promoter: bla
  11058..11102   -  misc_feature   bom (fragment): basis of mobility region from pBR322
