[The description below was written by a language model from this plasmid's Addgene catalogue record and pLannotate feature annotations shown in this document.]
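Description:
pCMV-PE7-P2A-GFP is an 11.3 kb mammalian expression plasmid, built on a pCMV backbone, that produces the PE7 prime editor together with an EGFP marker. It is propagated in E. coli as a high-copy plasmid through a ColE1/pUC-type origin and selected with ampicillin via the β-lactamase gene. Short remnants of lac regulatory sequences, a pBR322 bom fragment and a small SV40 promoter fragment are backbone leftovers with no evident role in the design. No mammalian drug-resistance marker is present, so transfected cells are identified by EGFP fluorescence instead.

The roughly 7.9 kb insert is a single open reading frame driven by the CMV immediate-early enhancer and promoter and terminated by the bovine growth hormone polyadenylation signal. A T7 promoter sits just upstream of the coding region. The fusion consists of Streptococcus pyogenes Cas9, a Moloney murine leukemia virus reverse transcriptase domain and the N-terminal portion (residues 1–194) of the human La protein (SSB), an arrangement recorded as PEmax-La(1–194). The automated annotation labels the Cas9 segment as a dCas9 fragment and the reverse transcriptase as a gag-pol fragment. These are similarity matches and not statements about the exact variants used, and the record does not list the specific Cas9 mutations. Bipartite SV40 nuclear localization signals flank the editor, with an additional c-Myc NLS at the C-terminal end. La normally binds the 3′ polyuridine ends of RNA polymerase III transcripts and protects them from exonucleases, which is the stated basis for tethering it to the editor. A P2A peptide then separates EGFP during translation, allowing cells expressing the editor to be tracked or sorted. The plasmid is used for transient prime editing in mammalian cells, with the pegRNA supplied separately.
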