Addgene plasmid #222996: pCMV-PE7-P2A-GFP
Purpose: Mammalian expression of SpCas9 PE7 prime editor with P2A-EGFP marker
Depositing lab: Brittany Adamson. Depositing organization: Princeton University. Publication: Improving prime editing with an endogenous small RNA-binding protein. Yan J, Oyler-Castrillo P, Ravisankar P, Ward CC, Levesque S, Jing Y, Simpson D, Zhao A, Li H, Yan W, Goudy L, Schmidt R, Solley SC, Gilbert LA, Chan MM, Bauer DE, Marson A, Parsons LR, Adamson B. Nature. 2024 Apr 3. doi: 10.1038/s41586-024-07259-6. PubMed 38570691.
Backbone
  Vector backbone: pCMV
  Backbone size w/o insert (bp): 3402
  Total vector size (bp): 11256
  Vector type: Mammalian Expression
  Selectable markers: EGFP
Growth in bacteria
  Bacterial resistance: Ampicillin, 100 μg/mL
  Growth temperature: 37°C
  Growth strain: NEB Stable
  Copy number: High Copy
Gene/Insert
  Gene/Insert name: PE7-P2A-EGFP (alt name: PEmax-La(SSB)1-194-P2A-EGFP)
  Species: Synthetic; SpCas9 is from Streptococcus pyogenes; MMLV_RT is from the Moloney murine leukemia virus; La(SSB)1-194 is from Homo sapiens
  Insert size (bp): 7854
  Promoter: CMV
  Tag / fusion protein: SV40 bpNLS (N terminal on insert); SV40 bpNLS (C terminal on insert); c-Myc NLS (C terminal on insert); P2A-EGFP (C terminal on insert)
  Cloning method: Gibson Cloning
  Sequencing primers: 5′ CMV Forward, T7; 3′ BGHR
Terms and licenses: Academic/Nonprofit Terms; Industry Terms: Not Available to Industry
How to cite: pCMV-PE7-P2A-GFP was a gift from Brittany Adamson (Addgene plasmid # 222996 ; http://n2t.net/addgene:222996 ; RRID:Addgene_222996)
